>Addgene plasmid #213393 | pAAV_EF1a_DIO_HA/FLAG_muMASS | addgene full sequence | sequence record 422523 | Addgene NGS Result
CGGCGACGGGGCCCGTGCGTCCCAGCGCACATGTTCGGCGAGGCGGGGCCTGCGAGCGCGGCCACCGAGA
ATCGGACGGGGGTAGTCTCAAGCTGGCCGGCCTGCTCTGGTGCCTGGCCTCGCGCCGCCGTGTATCGCCC
CGCCCTGGGCGGCAAGGCTGGCCCGGTCGGCACCAGTTGCGTGAGCGGAAAGATGGCCGCTTCCCGGCCC
TGCTGCAGGGAGCTCAAAATGGAGGACGCGGCGCTCGGGAGAGCGGGCGGGTGAGTCACCCACACAAAGG
AAAAGGGCCTTTCCGTCCTCAGCCGTCGCTTCATGTGACTCCACGGAGTACCGGGCGCCGTCCAGGCACC
TCGATTAGTTCTCGAGCTTTTGGAGTACGTCGTCTTTAGGTTGGGGGGAGGGGTTTTATGCGATGGAGTT
TCCCCACACTGAGTGGGTGGAGACTGAAGTTAGGCCAGCTTGGCACTTGATGTAATTCTCCTTGGAATTT
GCCCTTTTTGAGTTTGGATCTTGGTTCATTCTCAAGCCTCAGACAGTGGTTCAAAGTTTTTTTCTTCCAT
TTCAGGTGTCGTGAGGTACCGGATCCGTCGACTCCGGAATAACTTCGTATAGGATACTTTATACGAAGTT
ATGCAGAATGGTAGCTGGATTGTAGCTGCTATTAGCAATATGAAACCTCTTAATAACTTCGTATAGCATA
CATTATACGAAGTTATGGCGCGCCTTAGCCGACTTCGTTCTCGTAGCAGAAAGCGGCGGCTGGTGCTCCC
ACGTTGATGTCGATCTGGTCCAGAGGGATGTACTCGCCCTCGCTTGTGATTCTGCTCTTACCTCCGCCGG
GCAATGGAGCAGTTTCTGCCTCCAGATTTTCTAGCTGGTGGTTAGTTCGATCCACTGTATTAGCCGTGGA
GGGATGTTCCCTAGTGTTCTGACGGACTCGAGTGGAGTTTTGCTGTTCGATCGTGGACGAGGTTGGGATG
CAGAACTCTCTGAAGCATCGCTTGAAGTTTTCATCCAGGAAGGCGTAAAGAACTGGATTCAGGCAGCTGT
TCGTGTAACCCAAAGCAATGCAGAAGTGCCAGGAAACGGTCTGAAATGTGGTTTCTGGAATCGTGATCAG
CGCTTTGATGATGACGTAGATGTGGATGGGGGTCCAGCAGACGATAAATACAGCCACGACCACCAGCACC
ATCCGGGTGATCCTGCGCAGATTCCTGTCCTTTTCTTTCAGTTGGTCAACCATGTTGTACTCCAGCTTGT
GCCCCAGGATGTTGCCGTCCTCCTTGAAGTCGATGCCCTTCAGCTCGATGCGGTTCACCAGGGTGTCGCC
CTCGAACTTCACCTCGGCGCGGGTCTTGTAGTTGCCGTCGTCCTTGAAGAAGATGGTGCGCTCCTGGATG
TAGCCTTCGGGCATGGCGGACTTGAAGAAGTCGTGCTGCTTCATGTGGTCGGGGTAGCGGCTGAAGCACT
GCACGCCGTAGGTCAGGGTGGTCACGAGGGTGGGCCAGGGCACGGGCAGCTTGCCGGTGGTGCAGATGAA
CTTCAGGGTCAGCTTGCCGTAGGTGGCATCGCCCTCACCCTCGCCGGACACGCTGAACTTGTGGCCGTTT
ACGTCGCCGTCCAGCTCGACCAGGATGGGCACCACCCCGGTGAACAGCTCCTCGCCCTTGCTCACCATGC
TCCCTCCGGTACCGCCCTTGTACAGCTCGTCCATGCCGAGAGTGATCCCGGCGGCGGTCACGAACTCCAG
CAGGACCATGTGATCGCGCTTCTCGTTGGGGTCTTTCGAAAGTTTGGACTGCACGCTCAGGTAGTGGTTG
TCGGGCAGCAGCACGGGGCCGTCGCCGATGGGGGTGTTCTGCTGGTAGTGGTAGGCGAGCTGCACGCCGC
CGTCCTCGATGTTGTGGCGGATCTTGAAGTTCGCCTTGATGCCGTTCTTCTGCTTGTCGGCCTTGATATA
GACGTTATCAAGTGAGCTCAGGCGAACGCTCTTGAGTCGTAAGATCATCAGGCCGTAACACACAGTGATG
ATGAGGATCGGCATGATGAAAGCGAAGATAAAGACACAGATTTTGAGCAGGTTCTCCCAGTACCAGGTTG
GGTGGGAGAACGTGAGGGTGCAATCTATGGACCCCTGCCTGTATTTCGTGGTTGCCATGAACATTACAGG
CAGACCGATGGCAGAAGAGAGGATCCAGTTGCAGACGTTGACGATTTTGGCATTTCGGGGGGTACGGAAA
TCCAGGGCTTTGACTGGGTGGCAGACAGCAATGTAGCGGTCCACGCTCATGGTGCAGAGGGTGAATATGC
TGGTGAACATGTTGTAGTAATCTATTGAGATCACGATCTTGCAGAGGATGGTTCCGAAGGGCCATGTTCC
CATCAGGTAGTTGACACTCTGAAAGGGCAGTGTACTGGTCGCTAAGGCGTCTGCCAGAGCAAGGTTGAAA
ATGTAGATGTTGGTGGCAGTCTTCATTTTGGTGTATCTTACAATCACATACATGACCAGGAAGTTTCCGA
AGAGGCCCACTACACACACGATAGAGTAGAGGGCCATGATGGTAATGGCTGTGACCATGGAAGGGCTGCC
GGTCTGAGGGCACAGGCTGTCGTTCCCGCCAAGCCCGGTGCGGTTCAGACCGCATGGATCGGACTGGTTG
CCATCAACGTGGGACAAGTTGAGCCAGGAGCCAGGTGCTGGGGAGCAACTTGCCTGAGCTAAGGGGTCTG
AGCAGTCGCTGGTGTTCCCTGGGCCGGTGCTGCTGTCCATGGCGTCATCATCGTCCTTGTAGTCGGCGAA
CACCAGGCAGAAGATGTAGCTCAGGGCGATGATCGTCTTCATGGTGGCGCTAGCATAACTTCGTATAAAG
TATCCTATACGAAGTTATTTGCCTTAACCCAGAAATTATCACTGTTATTCTTTAGAATGGTGCAAAGAAT
AACTTCGTATAATGTATGCTATACGAAGTTATGAATTCGATATCAAGCTTATCGATAATCAACCTCTGGA
TTACAAAATTTGTGAAAGATTGACTGGTATTCTTAACTATGTTGCTCCTTTTACGCTATGTGGATACGCT
GCTTTAATGCCTTTGTATCATGCTATTGCTTCCCGTATGGCTTTCATTTTCTCCTCCTTGTATAAATCCT
GGTTGCTGTCTCTTTATGAGGAGTTGTGGCCCGTTGTCAGGCAACGTGGCGTGGTGTGCACTGTGTTTGC
TGACGCAACCCCCACTGGTTGGGGCATTGCCACCACCTGTCAGCTCCTTTCCGGGACTTTCGCTTTCCCC
CTCCCTATTGCCACGGCGGAACTCATCGCCGCCTGCCTTGCCCGCTGCTGGACAGGGGCTCGGCTGTTGG
GCACTGACAATTCCGTGGTGTTGTCGGGGAAATCATCGTCCTTTCCTTGGCTGCTCGCCTATGTTGCCAC
CTGGATTCTGCGCGGGACGTCCTTCTGCTACGTCCCTTCGGCCCTCAATCCAGCGGACCTTCCTTCCCGC
GGCCTGCTGCCGGCTCTGCGGCCTCTTCCGCGTCTTCGCCTTCGCCCTCAGACGAGTCGGATCTCCCTTT
GGGCCGCCTCCCCGCATCGATACCGAGCGCTGCTCGAGAGATCTACGGGTGGCATCCCTGTGACCCCTCC
CCAGTGCCTCTCCTGGCCCTGGAAGTTGCCACTCCAGTGCCCACCAGCCTTGTCCTAATAAAATTAAGTT
GCATCATTTTGTCTGACTAGGTGTCCTTCTATAATATTATGGGGTGGAGGGGGGTGGTATGGAGCAAGGG
GCAAGTTGGGAAGACAACCTGTAGGGCCTGCGGGGTCTATTGGGAACCAAGCTGGAGTGCAGTGGCACAA
TCTTGGCTCACTGCAATCTCCGCCTCCTGGGTTCAAGCGATTCTCCTGCCTCAGCCTCCCGAGTTGTTGG
GATTCCAGGCATGCATGACCAGGCTCAGCTAATTTTTGTTTTTTTGGTAGAGACGGGGTTTCACCATATT
GGCCAGGCTGGTCTCCAACTCCTAATCTCAGGTGATCTACCCACCTTGGCCTCCCAAATTGCTGGGATTA
CAGGCGTGAACCACTGCTCCCTTCCCTGTCCTTCTGATTTTGTAGGTAACCACGTGCGGACCGAGCGGCC
GCAGGAACCCCTAGTGATGGAGTTGGCCACTCCCTCTCTGCGCGCTCGCTCGCTCACTGAGGCCGGGCGA
CCAAAGGTCGCCCGACGCCCGGGCTTTGCCCGGGCGGCCTCAGTGAGCGAGCGAGCGCGCAGCTGCCTGC
AGGGGCGCCTGATGCGGTATTTTCTCCTTACGCATCTGTGCGGTATTTCACACCGCATA
[142 nt withheld, positions 4330-4471]
C
[141 nt withheld, positions 4473-4613]
CCTTTGACGTTGGAGTCCACGTTCTTT
[37 nt withheld, positions 4641-4677]
ACCCTATCTCGGGCTATTCTTTTGATTTATAAGGGATTTTGCCGATTTCGGCCTATTGGTTAAAAAATGA
GCTGATTTAACAAAAATTTAACGCGAATTTTAACAAAATATTAACGTTTACAATTTTATGGTGCACTCTC
AGTACAATCTGCTCTGATGCCGCATAGTTAAGCCAGCCCCGACACCCGCCAACACCCGCTGACGCGCCCT
GACGGGCTTGTCTGCTCCCGGCATCCGCTTACAGACAAGCTGTGACCGTCTCCGGGAGCTGCATGTGTCA
GAGGTTTTCACCGTCATCACCGAAACGCGCGAGACGAAAGGGCCTCGTGATACGCCTATTTTTATAGGTT
AATGTCATGATAATAATGGTTTCTTAGACGTCAGGTGGCACTTTTCGGGGAAATGTGCGCGGAACCCCTA
TTTGTTTATTTTTCTAAATACATTCAAATATGTATCCGCTCATGAGACAATAACCCTGATAAATGCTTCA
ATAATATTGAAAAAGGAAGAGTATGAGTATTCAACATTTCCGTGTCGCCCTTATTCCCTTTTTTGCGGCA
TTTTGCCTTCCTGTTTTTGCTCACCCAGAAACGCTGGTGAAAGTAAAAGATGCTGAAGATCAGTTGGGTG
CACGAGTGGGTTACATCGAACTGGATCTCAACAGCGGTAAGATCCTTGAGAGTTTTCGCCCCGAAGAACG
TTTTCCAATGATGAGCACTTTTAAAGTTCTGCTATGTGGCGCGGTATTATCCCGTATTGACGCCGGGCAA
GAGCAACTCGGTCGCCGCATACACTATTCTCAGAATGACTTGGTTGAGTACTCACCAGTCACAGAAAAGC
ATCTTACGGATGGCATGACAGTAAGAGAATTATGCAGTGCTGCCATAACCATGAGTGATAACACTGCGGC
CAACTTACTTCTGACAACGATCGGAGGACCGAAGGAGCTAACCGCTTTTTTGCACAACATGGGGGATCAT
GTAACTCGCCTTGATCGTTGGGAACCGGAGCTGAATGAAGCCATACCAAACGACGAGCGTGACACCACGA
TGCCTGTAGCAATGGCAACAACGTTGCGCAAACTATTAACTGGCGAACTACTTACTCTAGCTTCCCGGCA
ACAATTAATAGACTGGATGGAGGCGGATAAAGTTGCAGGACCACTTCTGCGCTCGGCCCTTCCGGCTGGC
TGGTTTATTGCTGATAAATCTGGAGCCGGTGAGCGTGGGTCTCGCGGTATCATTGCAGCACTGGGGCCAG
ATGGTAAGCCCTCCCGTATCGTAGTTATCTACACGACGGGGAGTCAGGCAACTATGGATGAACGAAATAG
ACAGATCGCTGAGATAGGTGCCTCACTGATTAAGCATTGGTAACTGTCAGACCAAGTTTACTCATATATA
CTTTAGATTGATTTAAAACTTCATTTTTAATTTAAAAGGATCTAGGTGAAGATCCTTTTTGATAATCTCA
TGACCAAAATCCCTTAACGTGAGTTTTCGTTCCACTGAGCGTCAGACCCCGTAGAAAAGATCAAAGGATC
TTCTTGAGATCCTTTTTTTCTGCGCGTAATCTGCTGCTTGCAAACAAAAAAACCACCGCTACCAGCGGTG
GTTTGTTTGCCGGATCAAGAGCTACCAACTCTTTTTCCGAAGGTAACTGGCTTCAGCAGAGCGCAGATAC
CAAATACTGTTCTTCTAGTGTAGCCGTAGTTAGGCCACCACTTCAAGAACTCTGTAGCACCGCCTACATA
CCTCGCTCTGCTAATCCTGTTACCAGTGGCTGCTGCCAGTGGCGATAAGTCGTGTCTTACCGGGTTGGAC
TCAAGACGATAGTTACCGGATAAGGCGCAGCGGTCGGGCTGAACGGGGGGTTCGTGCACACAGCCCAGCT
TGGAGCGAACGACCTACACCGAACTGAGATACCTACAGCGTGAGCTATGAGAAAGCGCCACGCTTCCCGA
AGGGAGAAAGGCGGACAGGTATCCGGTAAGCGGCAGGGTCGGAACAGGAGAGCGCACGAGGGAGCTTCCA
GGGGGAAACGCCTGGTATCTTTATAGTCCTGTCGGGTTTCGCCACCTCTGACTTGAGCGTCGATTTTTGT
GATGCTCGTCAGGGGGGCGGAGCCTATGGAAAAACGCCAGCAACGCGGCCTTTTTACGGTTCCTGGCCTT
TTGCTGGCCTTTTGCTCACATGTCCTGCAGGCAGCTGCGCGCTCGCTCGCTCACTGAGGCCGCCCGGGCA
AAGCCCGGGCGTCGGGCGACCTTTGGTCGCCCGGCCTCAGTGAGCGAGCGAGCGCGCAGAGAGGGAGTGG
CCAACTCCATCACTAGGGGTTCCTGCGGCCGCACGCGTAAGCTTTGCAAAGATGGATAAAGTTTTAAACA
GAGAGGAATCTTTGCAGCTAATGGACCTTCTAGGTCTTGAAAGGAGTTCTAGATGGCTCCGGTGCCCGTC
AGTGGGCAGAGCGCACATCGCCCACAGTCCCCGAGAAGTTGGGGGGAGGGGTCGGCAATTGAACCGGTGC
CTAGAGAAGGTGGCGCGGGGTAAACTGGGAAAGTGATGTCGTGTACTGGCTCCGCCTTTTTCCCGAGGGT
GGGGGAGAACCGTATATAAGTGCAGTAGTCGCCGTGAACGTTCTTTTTCGCAACGGGTTTGCCGCCAGAA
CACAGGTAAGTGCCGTGTGTGGTTCCCGCGGGCCTGGCCTCTTTACGGGTTATGGCCCTTGCGTGCCTTG
AATTACTTCCACTGGCTGCAGTACGTGATTCTTGATCCCGAGCTTCGGGTTGGAAGTGGGTGGGAGAGTT
CGAGGCCTTGCGCTTAAGGAGCCCCTTCGCCTCGTGCTTGAGTTGAGGCCTGGCCTGGGCGCTGGGGCCG
CCGCGTGCGAATCTGGTGGCACCTTCGCGCCTGTCTCGCTGCTTTCGATAAGTCTCTAGCCATTTAAAAT
TTTTGATGACCTGCTGCGACGCTTTTTTTCTGGCAAGATAGTCTTGTAAATGCGGGCCAAGATCTGCACA
CTGGTATTTCGGTTTTTGGGGCCGCGGG
Features (pLannotate 1.2.2; 26 found; start..end, strand, type, name):
    362..565     +  intron         EF-1α intron A: truncated intron upstream of the start codon of human EF-1α
    599..632     +  protein_bind   lox2272: Cre-mediated recombination occurs in the 8-bp core sequence (GGATACTT). lox2272 sites are compatible with each other, but incompatible with loxP or loxN sites (Lee and Saito, 1988). Cre recombinase
    633..682     -  intron         β-globin intron (fragment): internally truncated intron from human β-globin
    683..716     +  protein_bind   loxP: Cre-mediated recombination occurs in the 8-bp core sequence (GCATACAT). Cre recombinase
    767..829     -  CDS            KCNJ2 (fragment): KCNJ2_HUMAN - Also known as IRK1. Experimental evidence at protein level: Swiss-Prot protein existence level 1. Probably participates in establishing action potential waveform and excitability of neuronal and muscle tissues. Inward rectifier potassium channels are characterized by a greater tendency to allow potassium to flow into the cell rather than out of it. Their voltage dependence is regulated by the concentration of extracellular potassium; as external potassium is raised, the voltage range of the channel opening shifts to more positive voltages. The inward rectification is mainly due t
   1109..1228    -  CDS            OPRD1 (fragment): OPRD_PIG - Experimental evidence at protein level: Swiss-Prot protein existence level 1. G-protein coupled receptor that functions as receptor for endogenous enkephalins and for a subset of other opioids. Ligand binding causes a conformation change that triggers signaling via guanine nucleotide-binding proteins (G proteins) and modulates the activity of down-stream effectors, such as adenylate cyclase. Signaling leads to the inhibition of adenylate cyclase activity. Inhibits neurotransmitter release by reducing calcium ion currents and increasing potassium ion conductance. Plays a role in the
   1244..1978    -  CDS            cEGFP: cEGFP is a basic (constitutively fluorescent) green fluorescent protein published in 2008, derived from Aequorea victoria.
   1973..2494    -  CDS            OPRD1 (fragment): OPRD_PIG - Experimental evidence at protein level: Swiss-Prot protein existence level 1. G-protein coupled receptor that functions as receptor for endogenous enkephalins and for a subset of other opioids. Ligand binding causes a conformation change that triggers signaling via guanine nucleotide-binding proteins (G proteins) and modulates the activity of down-stream effectors, such as adenylate cyclase. Signaling leads to the inhibition of adenylate cyclase activity. Inhibits neurotransmitter release by reducing calcium ion currents and increasing potassium ion conductance. Plays a role in the
   2774..2794    -  CDS            3xFLAG (fragment): three tandem FLAG® epitope tags
   2855..2888    -  protein_bind   lox2272: Cre-mediated recombination occurs in the 8-bp core sequence (GGATACTT). lox2272 sites are compatible with each other, but incompatible with loxP or loxN sites (Lee and Saito, 1988). Cre recombinase
   2889..2938    -  intron         β-globin intron (fragment): internally truncated intron from human β-globin
   2939..2972    -  protein_bind   loxP: Cre-mediated recombination occurs in the 8-bp core sequence (GCATACAT). Cre recombinase
   2973..2997    +  misc_feature   MCS (fragment): pBluescript multiple cloning site
   2997..3585    +  misc_feature   WPRE: woodchuck hepatitis virus posttranscriptional regulatory element
   3617..4093    +  polyA_signal   hGH poly(A) signal: human growth hormone polyadenylation signal
   4133..4273    +  repeat_region  AAV2 ITR: inverted terminal repeat of adeno-associated virus serotype 2 inverted
   4278..4329    -  misc_feature   bom (fragment): basis of mobility region from pBR322
   4348..4728    +  rep_origin     M13 ori (sequence partly withheld): M13 bacteriophage origin of replication; arrow indicates direction of (+) strand synthesis
   4804..4853    -  misc_feature   bom (fragment): basis of mobility region from pBR322
   4955..4990    -  CDS            rop (fragment): Rop protein, which maintains plasmids at low copy number; rop
   5085..5189    +  promoter       AmpR promoter: bla
   5190..6050    +  CDS            AmpR: β-lactamase; bla; confers resistance to ampicillin, carbenicillin, and related antibiotics
   6221..6809    +  rep_origin     ori: high-copy-number ColE1/pMB1/pBR322/pUC origin of replication
   6871..7011    -  repeat_region  AAV2 ITR: inverted terminal repeat of adeno-associated virus serotype 2 inverted
   7039..7104    +  CDS            small t antigen (fragment): SV40 (simian virus 40) small t antigen
   7113..7715    +  promoter       EF-1α promoter (fragment): strong constitutive promoter for human elongation factor EF-1α
