[The description below was written by a language model from this plasmid's Addgene catalogue record and pLannotate feature annotations shown in this document.]
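Description:
pAAV_EF1a_DIO_HA/FLAG_muMASS is an AAV transfer plasmid of about 7.7 kb for producing recombinant adeno-associated virus that expresses the µMASS_1 (uMASS_1) opioid sensor only in Cre-positive cells. It is maintained in bacteria through a high-copy ColE1/pUC-type origin and selected with ampicillin via the β-lactamase gene. An M13/f1-type phage origin is also present in the backbone. The two AAV2 inverted terminal repeats flank the expression cassette and define what is packaged into virions.

Expression is driven by the human EF-1α promoter with its truncated intron A; the annotation splits this promoter across the numbering origin of the circular sequence. Downstream lies a DIO (double-floxed inverted orientation) cassette. Pairs of mutually incompatible lox2272 and loxP sites bracket the coding sequence, which sits on the reverse strand relative to the promoter. Cre recombination inverts the insert and then excises one site of each pair, locking it in the sense orientation so that transcription yields functional mRNA. A WPRE and the human growth hormone polyadenylation signal follow, enhancing transcript stability and processing.

The feature table indicates that the sensor consists of opioid receptor segments interrupted by a GFP-derived module (annotated as cEGFP), the architecture typical of GPCR-based fluorescent indicators. The receptor fragments were matched by homology to a delta opioid receptor entry, so the record does not firmly establish the receptor subtype or species. A FLAG epitope fragment lies at the N-terminal end, and the HA element in the plasmid name is not separately annotated. A short KCNJ2 (Kir2.1)-derived fragment sits at the C-terminal end; such sequences are commonly used as trafficking or export signals. The construct comes from a high-throughput screening effort for genetically encoded fluorescent indicators.
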