Addgene plasmid #213393: pAAV_EF1a_DIO_HA/FLAG_muMASS
Purpose: uMASS_1 opioid sensor. AAV Virus production for Cre dependent expression
Depositing lab: Andre Berndt. Depositing organization: University of Washington. Publication: Optogenetic Microwell Array Screening System: A High-Throughput Engineering Platform for Genetically Encoded Fluorescent Indicators. Rappleye M, Wait SJ, Lee JD, Siebart JC, Torp L, Smith N, Muster J, Matreyek KA, Fowler DM, Berndt A. ACS Sens. 2023 Nov 24;8(11):4233-4244. doi: 10.1021/acssensors.3c01573. Epub 2023 Nov 13. PubMed 37956352.
Backbone
  Vector backbone: AAV
  Total vector size (bp): 7721
  Vector type: Mammalian Expression, AAV, Cre/Lox
Growth in bacteria
  Bacterial resistance: Ampicillin, 100 μg/mL
  Growth temperature: 30°C
  Growth strain: NEB Stable
  Copy number: Unknown
Gene/Insert
  Gene/Insert name: uMASS_1
Terms and licenses: Academic/Nonprofit Terms; Industry Terms: Not Available to Industry
How to cite: pAAV_EF1a_DIO_HA/FLAG_muMASS was a gift from Andre Berndt (Addgene plasmid # 213393 ; http://n2t.net/addgene:213393 ; RRID:Addgene_213393)
